>Addgene plasmid #216805 | pET50_G495R∆2CARD | addgene full sequence | sequence record 428836 | Addgene NGS Result
TATAGTTCCTCCTTTCAGCAAAAAACCCCTCAAGACCCGTTTAGAGGCCCCAAGGGGTTATGCTAGTTAT
TGCTCAGCGGTGGCAGCAGCCAACTCAGCTTCCTTTCGGGCTTTGTTTAGCAGCCTAGGTTAATTAAGCC
TCGAGAGCAGCAGAAGTAGAGCTGTCCATGTGCTGGCGTTCGAATTTAGCAGCAGCGGTTTCTTTACTAC
CGCGTGGCACCAGAGCGAGCTCTGCGGCCGCAAGCTTGTCGACCTA
[2217 nt withheld, positions 257-2473]
CCCGGGTCCCTGAAAGAGGACTTCAAGAGCCGCGGAGTGATGGTGATGGTGATGACCAGAACCACTAGTC
GCTTCGTCACCGAACCAGCAAATATTACGGGCAGCCATAATCAGTGCTCCGGCTTTTTCGTCGGTCAACC
CTTCGATATCAGCCAGATCATCAATGCCCTGTTCGGCGAGATCTTCCAGCGTACAAACGCCACGGGCGGC
CAGTTTGAATGCCAAATCACGATCTACCCCTTCAAGGTTCAGCAGATCGTCAGCCGGTTTGTTATCACCG
AGGCTTTCTTCCTGGGCCTGTGCAATGGTGGCCAGTGCATTTTTAGCACGCTCGCGCAGTGCTTCAACGG
TCGGCTCATCAAGGCCTTCGATTTCCAACAGCTCTTTCATCGGCACATAGGCCAATTCTTCCAGCGTCGA
GAAGCCTTCTTCTACCAGAACAGTCGCGAAGTCTTCGTCGATGTCGAGATATTTGGTGAAGGTGTCGATC
GCTGCGTGCGCTTCCGCCTGATGCTTAGCTTGCAGGTCGTCAACGGTCATCACGTTGAGTTCCCAACCGC
TCAGTTGCGAAGCCAGACGCACGTTCTGACCGTTACGGCCAATCGCCTGCGCCAGATTACCGGCTTCAAC
GGCGATGTCCATGGTGTGTTTATCTTCATCCACCACGATAGAAGCAACGTCTGCCGGTGCCATTGCGTTA
ATCACGAACTGCGCCGGGTTATCATCCCACAGGACGATATCGATACGCTCGCCACCCAGTTCAGTAGACA
CCGCCTGAACACGCGCGCCACGCATACCTACGCAAGCACCTACCGGATCGATACGTTTATCGTTGGTTTT
CACCGCGATTTTCGCACGAGAACCCGGATCGCGAGCCGCTGCTTTAATTTCAATCACTTCTTCGCCGATT
TCTGGCACTTCAATACGGAACAGTTCGATCAGCATTTCCGGCTTGGAACGAGTGACGAACAGTTGCGCGC
CACGCGCTTCCGGGCGAACGGAATAGAGCACGCCACGAACGCGGTCGCCAGGGCGGAAGTTTTCACGCGG
CAGCATATCTTCGCGCAGGATCACGGCTTCAGCGTTGTTGCCCAGATCCAGAGAGATGTTGTCGCGGTTT
ACTTTTTTCACCACGCCGGTGATGATTTCACCTTCGTGTTCACGGAACTGATCAACCACCATCGCACGTT
CGGCTTCACGCACTTTCTGCACGATAACCTGTTTTGCCGTCTGGGTAGTGATACGGTCAAAGGTAACAGA
CTCAATCTGATCTTCAACGTAATCGCCCAGGTTCAGGCTTTCATCTTCATAACGTGCGGCTTCAAGGGTG
ATTTCCTTGGTCGGCTGGGTGACTTCATCAACAACTAACCAGCGACGGAAAGTGTCAAAATCACCGCTTT
TGCGATCGATCTGTACGCGGACGTCGATCTCTTGTTCATATTTTTTCTTTGTTGCTGTCGCCAGCGCGCT
TTCCAATGCTTCGAAAATCTTCTCGCGAGGTAGCGCCTTTTCATTGGATACGGCTTCAACTACAGCCAAA
ATTTCTTTGTTCATACTAGAATGGTGATGGTGGTGATGGCTGCTGCCCATATGTATATCTCCTTCTTAAA
GTTAAACAAAATTATTTCTAGAGGGGAATTGTTATCCGCTCACAATTCCCCTATAGTGAGTCGTATTAAT
TTCGCGGGATCGAGATCGATCTCGATCCTCTACGCCGGACGCATCGTGGCCGGCATCACCGGCGCCACAG
GTGCGGTTGCTGGCGCCTATATCGCCGACATCACCGATGGGGAAGATCGGGCTCGCCACTTCGGGCTCAT
GAGCGCTTGTTTCGGCGTGGGTATGGTGGCAGGCCCCGTGGCCGGGGGACTGTTGGGCGCCATCTCCTTG
CATGCACCATTCCTTGCGGCGGCGGTGCTCAACGGCCTCAACCTACTACTGGGCTGCTTCCTAATGCAGG
AGTCGCATAAGGGAGAGCGTCGAGATCCCGGACACCATCGAATGGCGCAAAACCTTTCGCGGTATGGCAT
GATAGCGCCCGGAAGAGAGTCAATTCAGGGTGGTGAATGTGAAACCAGTAACGTTATACGATGTCGCAGA
GTATGCCGGTGTCTCTTATCAGACCGTTTCCCGCGTGGTGAACCAGGCCAGCCACGTTTCTGCGAAAACG
CGGGAAAAAGTGGAAGCGGCGATGGCGGAGCTGAATTACATTCCCAACCGCGTGGCACAACAACTGGCGG
GCAAACAGTCGTTGCTGATTGGCGTTGCCACCTCCAGTCTGGCCCTGCACGCGCCGTCGCAAATTGTCGC
GGCGATTAAATCTCGCGCCGATCAACTGGGTGCCAGCGTGGTGGTGTCGATGGTAGAACGAAGCGGCGTC
GAAGCCTGTAAAGCGGCGGTGCACAATCTTCTCGCGCAACGCGTCAGTGGGCTGATCATTAACTATCCGC
TGGATGACCAGGATGCCATTGCTGTGGAAGCTGCCTGCACTAATGTTCCGGCGTTATTTCTTGATGTCTC
TGACCAGACACCCATCAACAGTATTATTTTCTCCCATGAAGACGGTACGCGACTGGGCGTGGAGCATCTG
GTCGCATTGGGTCACCAGCAAATCGCGCTGTTAGCGGGCCCATTAAGTTCTGTCTCGGCGCGTCTGCGTC
TGGCTGGCTGGCATAAATATCTCACTCGCAATCAAATTCAGCCGATAGCGGAACGGGAAGGCGACTGGAG
TGCCATGTCCGGTTTTCAACAAACCATGCAAATGCTGAATGAGGGCATCGTTCCCACTGCGATGCTGGTT
GCCAACGATCAGATGGCGCTGGGCGCAATGCGCGCCATTACCGAGTCCGGGCTGCGCGTTGGTGCGGACA
TCTCGGTAGTGGGATACGACGATACCGAAGACAGCTCATGTTATATCCCGCCGTTAACCACCATCAAACA
GGATTTTCGCCTGCTGGGGCAAACCAGCGTGGACCGCTTGCTGCAACTCTCTCAGGGCCAGGCGGTGAAG
GGCAATCAGCTGTTGCCCGTCTCACTGGTGAAAAGAAAAACCACCCTGGCGCCCAATACGCAAACCGCCT
CTCCCCGCGCGTTGGCCGATTCATTAATGCAGCTGGCACGACAGGTTTCCCGACTGGAAAGCGGGCAGTG
AGCGCAACGCAATTAATGTAAGTTAGCTCACTCATTAGGCACCGGGATCTCGACCGATGCCCTTGAGAGC
CTTCAACCCAGTCAGCTCCTTCCGGTGGGCGCGGGGCATGACTAGCATGATCGTGCTCCTGTCGTTGAGG
ACCCGGCTAGGCTGGCGGGGTTGCCTTACTGGTTAGCAGAATGAATCACCGATACGCGAGCGAACGTGAA
GCGACTGCTGCTGCAAAACGTCTGCGACCTGAGCAACAACATGAATGGTCTTCGGTTTCCGTGTTTCGTA
AAGTCTGGAAACGCGGAAGTCAGCGCCCTGCACCATTATGTTCCGGATCTGCATCGCAGGATGCTGCTGG
CTACCCTGTGGAACACCTACATCTGTATTAACGAAGCGCTGGCATTGACCCTGAGTGATTTTTCTCTGGT
CCCGCCGCATCCATACCGCCAGTTGTTTACCCTCACAACGTTCCAGTAACCGGGCATGTTCATCATCAGT
AACCCGTATCGTGAGCATCCTCTCTCGTTTCATCGGTATCATTACCCCCATGAACAGAAATCCCCCTTAC
ACGGAGGCATCAGTGACCAAACAGGAAAAAACCGCCCTTAACATGGCCCGCTTTATCAGAAGCCAGACAT
TAACGCTTCTGGAGAAACTCAACGAGCTGGACGCGGATGAACAGGCAGACATCTGTGAATCGCTTCACGA
CCACGCTGATGAGCTTTACCGCAGCTGCCTCGCGCGTTTCGGTGATGACGGTGAAAACCTCTGACACATG
CAGCTCCCGGAGACGGTCACAGCTTGTCTGTAAGCGGATGCCGGGAGCAGACAAGCCCGTCAGGGCGCGT
CAGCGGGTGTTGGCGGGTGTCGGGGCGCAGCCATGACCCAGTCACGTAGCGATAGCGGAGTGTATACTGG
CTTAACTATGCGGCATCAGAGCAGATTGTACTGAGAGTGCACCATTGCGGTGTGAAATACCGCACAGATG
CGTAAGGAGAAAATACCGCATCAGGCGCTCTTCCGCTTCCTCGCTCACTGACTCGCTGCGCTCGGTCGTT
CGGCTGCGGCGAGCGGTATCAGCTCACTCAAAGGCGGTAATACGGTTATCCACAGAATCAGGGGATAACG
CAGGAAAGAACATGTGAGCAAAAGGCCAGCAAAAGGCCAGGAACCGTAAAAAGGCCGCGTTGCTGGCGTT
TTTCCATAGGCTCCGCCCCCCTGACGAGCATCACAAAAATCGACGCTCAAGTCAGAGGTGGCGAAACCCG
ACAGGACTATAAAGATACCAGGCGTTTCCCCCTGGAAGCTCCCTCGTGCGCTCTCCTGTTCCGACCCTGC
CGCTTACCGGATACCTGTCCGCCTTTCTCCCTTCGGGAAGCGTGGCGCTTTCTCATAGCTCACGCTGTAG
GTATCTCAGTTCGGTGTAGGTCGTTCGCTCCAAGCTGGGCTGTGTGCACGAACCCCCCGTTCAGCCCGAC
CGCTGCGCCTTATCCGGTAACTATCGTCTTGAGTCCAACCCGGTAAGACACGACTTATCGCCACTGGCAG
CAGCCACTGGTAACAGGATTAGCAGAGCGAGGTATGTAGGCGGTGCTACAGAGTTCTTGAAGTGGTGGCC
TAACTACGGCTACACTAGAAGGACAGTATTTGGTATCTGCGCTCTGCTGAAGCCAGTTACCTTCGGAAAA
AGAGTTGGTAGCTCTTGATCCGGCAAACAAACCACCGCTGGTAGCGGTGGTTTTTTTGTTTGCAAGCAGC
AGATTACGCGCAGAAAAAAAGGATCTCAAGAAGATCCTTTGATCTTTTCTACGGGGTCTGACGCTCAGTG
GAACGAAAACTCACGTTAAGGGATTTTGGTCATGAACAATAAAACTGTCTGCTTACATAAACAGTAATAC
AAGGGGTGTTATGAGCCATATTCAACGGGAAACGTCTTGCTCTAGGCCGCGATTAAATTCCAACATGGAT
GCTGATTTATATGGGTATAAATGGGCTCGCGATAATGTCGGGCAATCAGGTGCGACAATCTATCGATTGT
ATGGGAAGCCCGATGCGCCAGAGTTGTTTCTGAAACATGGCAAAGGTAGCGTTGCCAATGATGTTACAGA
TGAGATGGTCAGACTAAACTGGCTGACGGAATTTATGCCTCTTCCGACCATCAAGCATTTTATCCGTACT
CCTGATGATGCATGGTTACTCACCACTGCGATCCCCGGCAAAACAGCATTCCAGGTATTAGAAGAATATC
CTGATTCAGGTGAAAATATTGTTGATGCGCTGGCAGTGTTCCTGCGCCGGTTGCATTCGATTCCTGTTTG
TAATTGTCCTTTTAACAGTGATCGCGTATTTCGTCTCGCTCAGGCGCAATCACGAATGAATAACGGTTTG
GTTGATGCGAGTGATTTTGATGACGAGCGTAATGGCTGGCCTGTTGAACAAGTCTGGAAAGAAATGCATA
AACTTTTGCCATTCTCACCGGATTCAGTCGTCACTCATGGTGATTTCTCACTTGATAACCTTATTTTTGA
CGAGGGGAAATTAATAGGTTGTATTGATGTTGGACGAGTCGGAATCGCAGACCGATACCAGGATCTTGCC
ATCCTATGGAACTGCCTCGGTGAGTTTTCTCCTTCATTACAGAAACGGCTTTTTCAAAAATATGGTATTG
ATAATCCTGATATGAATAAATTGCAGTTTCATTTGATGCTCGATGAGTTTTTCTAAGAATTAATTCATGA
GCGGATACATATTTGAATGTATTTAGAAAAATAAACAAATAGGGGTTCCGCGCACATTTCCCCGAAAAGT
GCCACCTAAATTGTAAGCGTTAATATTTTGTTAAAATTCGCGTTAAATTTTTGTTAAATCAGCTCATTTT
TTAACCAATAGGCCGAAATCGGCAAAATCCCTTATAAATCAAAAGAATAGACCGAGATAGGGT
[37 nt withheld, positions 8557-8593]
AAAGAACGTGGACTCCAACGTCAAAGG
[49 nt withheld, positions 8621-8669]
T
[91 nt withheld, positions 8671-8761]
G
[124 nt withheld, positions 8763-8886]
CCCATTCGCCAATCCGGA
Features (pLannotate 1.2.2; 22 found; start..end, strand, type, name):
     19..66      -  terminator     T7 terminator: transcription terminator for bacteriophage T7 RNA polymerase
     74..117     -  CDS            SET1 (fragment): solubility-enhancement tag derived from T7 phage gene 10B
    161..205     -  CDS            S-Tag: affinity and epitope tag derived from pancreatic ribonuclease A
    257..2473    -  CDS            IFIH1 (fragment) (sequence withheld): IFIH1_HUMAN - Also known as MDA5, RH116. Experimental evidence at protein level: Swiss-Prot protein existence level 1. Innate immune receptor which acts as a cytoplasmic sensor of viral nucleic acids and plays a major role in sensing viral infection and in the activation of a cascade of antiviral responses including the induction of type I interferons and proinflammatory cytokines. Its ligands include mRNA lacking 2'-O-methylation at their 5' cap and long- dsRNA (>1 kb in length). Upon ligand binding it associates with mitochondria antiviral signaling protein (MAVS/IPS1) which activates the IK
   2477..2500    -  CDS            HRV 3C site: recognition and cleavage site for human rhinovirus 3C and PreScission proteases
   2510..2527    -  CDS            7xHis (fragment): 6xHis affinity tag
   2543..4027    -  CDS            NusA: transcription elongation protein (N utilization substance protein A); nusA; highly soluble in E. coli
   4071..4093    -  RBS            RBS: efficient ribosome binding site from bacteriophage T7 gene 10 (Olins and Rangwala, 1989)
   4108..4132    -  protein_bind   lac operator: The lac repressor binds to the lac operator to inhibit transcription in E. coli. This inhibition can be relieved by adding lactose or isopropyl-β-D-thiogalactopyranoside (IPTG). lac repressor encoded by lacI
   4133..4151    -  promoter       T7 promoter: promoter for bacteriophage T7 RNA polymerase
   4177..4456    +  CDS            TcR (fragment): tetracycline efflux protein; tet; confers resistance to tetracycline
   4464..4541    +  promoter       lacI promoter: lacI
   4542..5624    +  CDS            lacI: lac repressor; lacI; The lac repressor binds to the lac operator to inhibit transcription in E. coli. This inhibition can be relieved by adding lactose or isopropyl-β-D-thiogalactopyranoside (IPTG).
   5637..5658    +  protein_bind   CAP binding site: CAP binding activates transcription in the presence of cAMP. E. coli catabolite activator protein
   5673..5737    +  CDS            TcR (fragment): tetracycline efflux protein; tet; confers resistance to tetracycline
   5799..6179    -  CDS            YPB1_ECOLX: Protein predicted: Swiss-Prot protein existence level 4. From Escherichia coli.
   6196..6387    +  CDS            rop: Rop protein, which maintains plasmids at low copy number; rop
   6489..6628    +  misc_feature   bom: basis of mobility region from pBR322
   6814..7402    -  rep_origin     ori: high-copy-number ColE1/pMB1/pBR322/pUC origin of replication
   7524..8339    +  CDS            KanR: aminoglycoside phosphotransferase; aph(3')-Ia; confers resistance to kanamycin in bacteria or G418 (Geneticin®) in eukaryotes
   8348..8405    -  promoter       AmpR promoter (fragment): bla
   8458..8886    -  rep_origin     f1 ori (sequence partly withheld): f1 bacteriophage origin of replication; arrow indicates direction of (+) strand synthesis
