[The description below was written by a language model from this plasmid's Addgene catalogue record and pLannotate feature annotations shown in this document.]
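Description:
pET50_G495R∆2CARD is a bacterial expression plasmid built on the pET50b backbone for producing a truncated, point-mutated form of human MDA5 (melanoma differentiation-associated protein 5, gene IFIH1) in E. coli. It replicates from a ColE1/pBR322-type origin and also retains the rop gene and the bom mobility region. The catalogue lists it as high copy, although rop normally lowers the copy number of such replicons. Selection is by kanamycin through an aminoglycoside phosphotransferase gene, and an f1 origin is also present. Short tetracycline-resistance fragments and an AmpR promoter fragment in the annotation are non-functional backbone remnants.

The expression cassette is a standard T7lac arrangement. A T7 promoter followed by a lac operator and the T7 gene 10 ribosome binding site drives the open reading frame, which ends upstream of a T7 terminator. A plasmid-borne lacI gene supplies repressor, so transcription stays off until IPTG is added in a host that provides T7 RNA polymerase. The encoded fusion begins with NusA, a highly soluble E. coli protein used to improve folding and solubility, followed by a His tag for metal-affinity purification and an HRV 3C (PreScission) protease site that allows the NusA-His portion to be removed. Next comes the IFIH1 fragment, which lacks residues 1–287, the two N-terminal CARD signalling domains, and carries the G495R substitution. An S-tag and a solubility-tag fragment are annotated downstream, but the record does not show whether they are translated with the insert. The cloning sites are not recorded. MDA5 is a cytoplasmic sensor of long double-stranded viral RNA, and the construct fits recombinant production of the CARD-less G495R protein for purification and in vitro study, although the record does not state specific applications.
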