Addgene plasmid #216805: pET50_G495R∆2CARD
Purpose: Expresses a single point mutant of melanoma differentiation-associated protein 5 lacking its 2 CARD domains
Depositing lab: Sun Hur. Depositing organization: Boston Children's Hospital.
Backbone
  Vector backbone: pET50b
  Vector type: Bacterial Expression
Growth in bacteria
  Bacterial resistance: Kanamycin, 50 μg/mL
  Growth temperature: 37°C
  Growth strain: DH5alpha
  Copy number: High Copy
Gene/Insert
  Gene/Insert name: melanoma differentiation-associated protein 5 delta 2 CARD domains
  Species: H. sapiens (human)
  Mutation: G495R/∆1-287
  Entrez Gene: IFIH1 (a.k.a. AGS7, Hlcd, IDDM19, IMD95, MDA-5, MDA5, RLR-2, SGMRT1)
  Cloning method: Restriction Enzyme; 5′ cloning site unknown (unknown if destroyed); 3′ cloning site unknown (unknown if destroyed)
  Sequencing primers: 5′ unknown
Terms and licenses: Academic/Nonprofit Terms; Industry Terms: Not Available to Industry
How to cite: pET50_G495R∆2CARD was a gift from Sun Hur (Addgene plasmid # 216805 ; http://n2t.net/addgene:216805 ; RRID:Addgene_216805)
